>Addgene plasmid #193543 | pIM61 | addgene full sequence | sequence record 378713 | Addgene NGS Result
AACAAAACCCATCGTACGGCCAAGGAAGTCTCCAATAACTGTGATCCACCACAAGCGCCAGGGTTTTCCC
AGTCACGACGTTGTAAAACGACGGCCAGTCATGCATAATCCGCACGCATCTGGAATAAGGAAGTGCCATT
CCGCCTGACCTCAAATAATGATTTTATTTTGACTGATAGTGACCTGTTCGTTGCAACAGATTGATGAGCA
ATGCTTTTTTATAATGCCAACTTTGTACAAAAAAGCAGGCTTCGAAGGAGATAGAACCATGAACAGCTAC
ACCTTTACTGATGGGAGGGTGCTGTGTTTAGAAGATCGAGTAGCCATTGCGCTGATAATGCTCAACTCTG
GCGAGCCACTGGAGGCCGTAGCGTTGTCTGTTGGTGTGAACGAGTCAACCATCTCGCTGGTAACAGAGAG
GTTTATTGATGCTACGTGGGAGCAAGCAGATCACCATTTGAACTGGCCAGGCTCCAGTGAAATAGAGAAG
GTCAAGTCCATGTTTGACAAGATTCACGGTCTCCCAAACTGCTGCGGTATTATATGTACAACGCACATCA
TATTTGGATCACAAAACTGCAATAATGAGACGAATGACGATATTATAGTGCAAGTCGTTGTTGATCCAGA
TATGAGGTTCAACAACATTTGGTTGGGAGGGTCAGATGCCATGAACCAGATGAGCCTTTTGCACGACTCT
CAGTTCTTCAAGGAGTGTGACGCGGGTGCTTTGGTAAATGGCAGCAAGCTCGAGTTATCATCCAATGGGT
CAGAAGAAGTTGAGGAATATGTAATTGGTGCTGCAGGATACCCTCTTCGTCCTTGGCTCCTCACACCTTA
CAAGCAGCAAAACATGGATGAACTCTTGGATTCTCAAGTGGAGTTCAACCGGAGACACTCTGCAGCTCTA
ACCTTTGTCCTGAAGGTGTTGGCAAGGTTGAAAGACACATGGAAGTGCCTGCATGGAGGGATGTGGCACC
CGGAAGATCCAAAGGAGCTGTCTCGGGTAATCTATGTGTGCATCACGTTGCATAACATAGTGATAGACAT
GGAGGAGGCGCCCATGGTGAGGCCTCTTGTGGTGAATTACAGCAAGCGAGTGCGCAGATTAGCAGATGAG
GATGCTGTCAGTGTAAGGGATTTACTGTCGCAACATTTTATCGGAAGGTCCTCCCAATCTCAAGGAACCT
TATATCTTTTTGAGGACTCACAAATGTTTGAGTCTGTCCTCAAAATGACAAGGAGAACCTTCAGCTACAT
CTGCAGCTTGGTGAAGGTGCCGTCTTTGAAAGATATGAACAACTACACCTTTATTGATGGGAGGGTGCTG
TGTTTAGAAGATCGAGTAGCTGTCGCTCTGATAATGTTGAACGCTGGCCAGACACTGGATGACGTGGGAT
CCTCTGTTGGTGTGAACAAGTCAACCGTCTCACTGGTAACTGAGAGGTTTGTTGATGCTATGCGGGAGCG
AGCAAGGCACCACATGAAGTGGCCAGGTTCTGGCGAAATGGAGAACGTCAAGTCCAAATTTGACAAGATC
CTTGGTCTGCCAAACTGCTGTGGTGTTGTACATACAAGTCACATCCCATTTGGATCAGAAAACTGCGACC
ATGAGAGAAATTTCTGTGTGCTAATGCAAGCCGTCGTCGATCCAGATATGAGGTTCAGAAACATTTGGCA
AGGATGGTCAGACAGGACAAACCAGTTGGGTCTTTTGCACAACTCTGAGCTCTTCAAAGAGTGTGAAAAC
GGTGCTTGGCTTAACGGAAGCAAGCTAGAGGTATCATCAGAAGGATCAGAAGTTGGGGAGTATGTAATTG
GTGATGCAGGATACCCTCTTCTCCCCTGGCTCCTAACACCTTACCAGCAGAAAGACACGGATGACCAATT
GGACTCACAAGTGGAGTTCAACCGGAGACACTCCGTAGCTGTAAGCTTTGCGCTGAAAGCGCTGGCAAGG
TTGACAGACACATGGAAGTGCCTGCATCGAGGGAGCCCGAAAATCCCATGTGAGATGTGGAAGGCAATCC
AGGCCTGCTGCATGTTACATAACATAGTGATAGACATGGAGGAGGCACCCATGGACCCAGCTTTCTTGTA
CAAAGTTGGCATTATAAGAAAGCATTGCTTATCAATTTGTTGCAACGAACAGGTCACTATCAGTCAAAAT
AAAATCATTATTTGAGGCTAGGTGGAGGCTCAGTGATGATAAGTCTGCGATGGTGGATGCATGTGTCATG
GTCATAGCTGTTTCCTGTGTGAAATTGTTATCCGCTCAGAGGGCACAATCCTATTCCGCGCTATCCGACA
ATCTCCAAGACATTAGGTGGAGTTCAGTTCGGCGTATGGCATATGTCGCTGGAAAGAACATGTGAGCAAA
AGGCCAGCAAAAGGCCAGGAACCGTAAAAAGGCCGCGTTGCTGGCGTTTTTCCATAGGCTCCGCCCCCCT
GACGAGCATCACAAAAATCGACGCTCAAGTCAGAGGTGGCGAAACCCGACAGGACTATAAAGATACCAGG
CGTTTCCCCCTGGAAGCTCCCTCGTGCGCTCTCCTGTTCCGACCCTGCCGCTTACCGGATACCTGTCCGC
CTTTCTCCCTTCGGGAAGCGTGGCGCTTTCTCATAGCTCACGCTGTAGGTATCTCAGTTCGGTGTAGGTC
GTTCGCTCCAAGCTGGGCTGTGTGCACGAACCCCCCGTTCAGCCCGACCGCTGCGCCTTATCCGGTAACT
ATCGTCTTGAGTCCAACCCGGTAAGACACGACTTATCGCCACTGGCAGCAGCCACTGGTAACAGGATTAG
CAGAGCGAGGTATGTAGGCGGTGCTACAGAGTTCTTGAAGTGGTGGCCTAACTACGGCTACACTAGAAGA
ACAGTATTTGGTATCTGCGCTCTGCTGAAGCCAGTTACCTTCGGAAAAAGAGTTGGTAGCTCTTGATCCG
GCAAACAAACCACCGCTGGTAGCGGTGGTTTTTTTGTTTGCAAGCAGCAGATTACGCGCAGAAAAAAAGG
ATCTCAAGAAGATCCTTTGATCTTTTCTACGGGGTCTGACGCTCTATTCAACAAAGCCGCCGTCCCGTCA
AGTCAGCGTAAATGGGTAGGGGGCTTCAAATCGTCCGCTCTGCCAGTGTTACAACCAATTAACAAATTCT
GATTAGAAAAACTCATCGAGCATCAAATGAAACTGCAATTTATTCATATCAGGATTATCAATACCATATT
TTTGAAAAAGCCGTTTCTGTAATGAAGGAGAAAACTCACCGAGGCAGTTCCATAGGATGGCAAGATCCTG
GTATCGGTCTGCGATTCCGACTCGTCCAACATCAATACAACCTATTAATTTCCCCTCGTCAAAAATAAGG
TTATCAAGTGAGAAATCACCATGAGTGACGACTGAATCCGGTGAGAATGGCAAAAGCTTATGCATTTCTT
TCCAGACTTGTTCAACAGGCCAGCCATTACGCTCGTCATCAAAATCACTCGCATCAACCAAACCGTTATT
CATTCGTGATTGCGCCTGAGCGAGACGAAATACGCGATCGCTGTTAAAAGGACAATTACAAACAGGAATC
GAATGCAACCGGCGCAGGAACACTGCCAGCGCATCAACAATATTTTCACCTGAATCAGGATATTCTTCTA
ATACCTGGAATGCTGTTTTCCCGGGGATCGCAGTGGTGAGTAACCATGCATCATCAGGAGTACGGATAAA
ATGCTTGATGGTCGGAAGAGGCATAAATTCCGTCAGCCAGTTTAGTCTGACCATCTCATCTGTAACATCA
TTGGCAACGCTACCTTTGCCATGTTTCAGAAACAACTCTGGCGCATCGGGCTTCCCATACAATCGATAGA
TTGTCGCACCTGATTGCCCGACATTATCGCGAGCCCATTTATACCCATATAAATCAGCATCCATGTTGGA
ATTTAATCGCGGCCTCGAGCAAGACGTTTCCCGTTGAATATGGCTCATAACACCCCTTGTATTACTGTTT
ATGTAAGCAGACAGTTTTATTGTTCATGATGATATATTTTTATCTTGTGCAATGTAACATCAGAGATTTT
GAGACACAACGTGGCTTTCCCCCGCCGCTCTAGAACTAGTGGATCCAAATAAAACGAAAGGCTCAGTCGA
AAGACTGGGCCTTTCGTTTTATCTGTTGTTTGTCGCATTATACGAGACGTCCAGGTTGGGATACCTGA
Features (pLannotate 1.2.2; 7 found; start..end, strand, type, name):
     56..99      -  CDS            lacZα (fragment): LacZα fragment of β-galactosidase; lacZ fragment
    152..251     +  protein_bind   attL1: mutant version of attL; recombination site for the Gateway® LR reaction LR Clonase™
   2085..2184    -  protein_bind   attL2: mutant version of attL; recombination site for the Gateway® LR reaction LR Clonase™
   2429..3017    -  rep_origin     ori: high-copy-number ColE1/pMB1/pBR322/pUC origin of replication
   3153..3968    -  CDS            KanR: aminoglycoside phosphotransferase; aph(3')-Ia; confers resistance to kanamycin in bacteria or G418 (Geneticin®) in eukaryotes
   4084..4106    +  misc_feature   MCS (fragment): pBluescript multiple cloning site
   4106..4152    +  terminator     rrnB T1 terminator: transcription terminator T1 from the E. coli rrnB gene
