[The description below was written by a language model from this plasmid's Addgene catalogue record and pLannotate feature annotations shown in this document.]
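Description:
pIM61 is a Gateway entry (pENTRY) clone built on the pTWIST ENTRY backbone, a small bacterial cloning vector of about 4.2 kb. It is maintained in E. coli at high copy through a ColE1/pUC-type origin of replication and is selected with kanamycin via an aminoglycoside phosphotransferase (KanR) gene. The remaining annotated backbone elements are minor: a short lacZα remnant, a fragment of a pBluescript-type multiple cloning site, and an rrnB T1 transcription terminator, which helps insulate the plasmid from read-through transcription.

The payload is ID#57, an integrated domain from a nucleotide-binding leucine-rich repeat (NLR) immune receptor of Brachypodium, corresponding to gene model Bradi4g09648.1.p. The insert itself is not annotated in the feature table, but it lies in the roughly 1.8 kb interval between the attL1 and attL2 recombination sites. No promoter, tag or reporter is annotated around the insert, as expected for an entry clone that is not meant to drive expression itself. Instead, the attL sites allow an LR Clonase reaction to transfer the domain directionally into any attR-containing destination vector, which then supplies the promoter, fusion partners and host-specific markers.

The plasmid belongs to a toolkit of NLR integrated domains assembled to identify plant pathogen effector targets. Integrated domains are thought to act as decoys resembling host proteins targeted by effectors, so this clone serves as a source for shuttling ID#57 into destination vectors for testing against pathogen effectors, although the record does not specify which assays or destination vectors are used.
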