Addgene plasmid #193543: pIM61
Purpose: pENTRY clone for NLR Integrated Domain ID#57
Depositing lab: Nemo Peeters. Depositing organization: CNRS UMR 2594, INRA UMR 0441, Laboratoire des Interactions Plantes Micro-organismes (LIPM). Publication: An NLR integrated domain toolkit to identify plant pathogen effector targets. Landry D, Mila I, Sabbagh CRR, Zaffuto M, Pouzet C, Tremousaygue D, Dabos P, Deslandes L, Peeters N. Plant J. 2023 Sep;115(5):1443-1457. doi: 10.1111/tpj.16331. Epub 2023 Jul 24. PubMed 37248633.
Backbone
  Vector backbone: pTWIST ENTRY
  Vector type: pENTRY clone
Growth in bacteria
  Bacterial resistance: Kanamycin, 50 μg/mL
  Growth temperature: 37°C
  Growth strain: DH5alpha
  Copy number: High Copy
Gene/Insert
  Gene/Insert name: ID#57
  Species: Brachypodium (Bradi4g09648.1.p)
  Cloning method: Ligation Independent Cloning
  Sequencing primers: 5′ n/a
Terms and licenses: Academic/Nonprofit Terms; Industry Terms: Not Available to Industry
How to cite: pIM61 was a gift from Nemo Peeters (Addgene plasmid # 193543 ; http://n2t.net/addgene:193543 ; RRID:Addgene_193543)
