>Addgene plasmid #193543 | pIM61 | depositor partial sequence | sequence record 374727 | insert
TCGAAGGAGATAGAACCATGAACAGCTACACCTTTACTGATGGGAGGGTGCTGTGTTTAGAAGATCGAGT
AGCCATTGCGCTGATAATGCTCAACTCTGGCGAGCCACTGGAGGCCGTAGCGTTGTCTGTTGGTGTGAAC
GAGTCAACCATCTCGCTGGTAACAGAGAGGTTTATTGATGCTACGTGGGAGCAAGCAGATCACCATTTGA
ACTGGCCAGGCTCCAGTGAAATAGAGAAGGTCAAGTCCATGTTTGACAAGATTCACGGTCTCCCAAACTG
CTGCGGTATTATATGTACAACGCACATCATATTTGGATCACAAAACTGCAATAATGAGACGAATGACGAT
ATTATAGTGCAAGTCGTTGTTGATCCAGATATGAGGTTCAACAACATTTGGTTGGGAGGGTCAGATGCCA
TGAACCAGATGAGCCTTTTGCACGACTCTCAGTTCTTCAAGGAGTGTGACGCGGGTGCTTTGGTAAATGG
CAGCAAGCTCGAGTTATCATCCAATGGGTCAGAAGAAGTTGAGGAATATGTAATTGGTGCTGCAGGATAC
CCTCTTCGTCCTTGGCTCCTCACACCTTACAAGCAGCAAAACATGGATGAACTCTTGGATTCTCAAGTGG
AGTTCAACCGGAGACACTCTGCAGCTCTAACCTTTGTCCTGAAGGTGTTGGCAAGGTTGAAAGACACATG
GAAGTGCCTGCATGGAGGGATGTGGCACCCGGAAGATCCAAAGGAGCTGTCTCGGGTAATCTATGTGTGC
ATCACGTTGCATAACATAGTGATAGACATGGAGGAGGCGCCCATGGTGAGGCCTCTTGTGGTGAATTACA
GCAAGCGAGTGCGCAGATTAGCAGATGAGGATGCTGTCAGTGTAAGGGATTTACTGTCGCAACATTTTAT
CGGAAGGTCCTCCCAATCTCAAGGAACCTTATATCTTTTTGAGGACTCACAAATGTTTGAGTCTGTCCTC
AAAATGACAAGGAGAACCTTCAGCTACATCTGCAGCTTGGTGAAGGTGCCGTCTTTGAAAGATATGAACA
ACTACACCTTTATTGATGGGAGGGTGCTGTGTTTAGAAGATCGAGTAGCTGTCGCTCTGATAATGTTGAA
CGCTGGCCAGACACTGGATGACGTGGGATCCTCTGTTGGTGTGAACAAGTCAACCGTCTCACTGGTAACT
GAGAGGTTTGTTGATGCTATGCGGGAGCGAGCAAGGCACCACATGAAGTGGCCAGGTTCTGGCGAAATGG
AGAACGTCAAGTCCAAATTTGACAAGATCCTTGGTCTGCCAAACTGCTGTGGTGTTGTACATACAAGTCA
CATCCCATTTGGATCAGAAAACTGCGACCATGAGAGAAATTTCTGTGTGCTAATGCAAGCCGTCGTCGAT
CCAGATATGAGGTTCAGAAACATTTGGCAAGGATGGTCAGACAGGACAAACCAGTTGGGTCTTTTGCACA
ACTCTGAGCTCTTCAAAGAGTGTGAAAACGGTGCTTGGCTTAACGGAAGCAAGCTAGAGGTATCATCAGA
AGGATCAGAAGTTGGGGAGTATGTAATTGGTGATGCAGGATACCCTCTTCTCCCCTGGCTCCTAACACCT
TACCAGCAGAAAGACACGGATGACCAATTGGACTCACAAGTGGAGTTCAACCGGAGACACTCCGTAGCTG
TAAGCTTTGCGCTGAAAGCGCTGGCAAGGTTGACAGACACATGGAAGTGCCTGCATCGAGGGAGCCCGAA
AATCCCATGTGAGATGTGGAAGGCAATCCAGGCCTGCTGCATGTTACATAACATAGTGATAGACATGGAG
GAGGCACCCATGG
