>Addgene plasmid #193543 | pIM61 | depositor partial sequence | sequence record 374728 | pTwist+ENTR backbone
AACAAAACCCATCGTACGGCCAAGGAAGTCTCCAATAACTGTGATCCACCACAAGCGCCAGGGTTTTCCC
AGTCACGACGTTGTAAAACGACGGCCAGTCATGCATAATCCGCACGCATCTGGAATAAGGAAGTGCCATT
CCGCCTGACCTCAAATAATGATTTTATTTTGACTGATAGTGACCTGTTCGTTGCAACAGATTGATGAGCA
ATGCTTTTTTATAATGCCAACTTTGTACAAAAAAGCAGGCTNNNNNNNNNNNNNNNNNNNNNNNNNNNNN
NNNNNNNNNNNNNNNNNNNNNACCCAGCTTTCTTGTACAAAGTTGGCATTATAAGAAAGCATTGCTTATC
AATTTGTTGCAACGAACAGGTCACTATCAGTCAAAATAAAATCATTATTTGAGGCTAGGTGGAGGCTCAG
TGATGATAAGTCTGCGATGGTGGATGCATGTGTCATGGTCATAGCTGTTTCCTGTGTGAAATTGTTATCC
GCTCAGAGGGCACAATCCTATTCCGCGCTATCCGACAATCTCCAAGACATTAGGTGGAGTTCAGTTCGGC
GTATGGCATATGTCGCTGGAAAGAACATGTGAGCAAAAGGCCAGCAAAAGGCCAGGAACCGTAAAAAGGC
CGCGTTGCTGGCGTTTTTCCATAGGCTCCGCCCCCCTGACGAGCATCACAAAAATCGACGCTCAAGTCAG
AGGTGGCGAAACCCGACAGGACTATAAAGATACCAGGCGTTTCCCCCTGGAAGCTCCCTCGTGCGCTCTC
CTGTTCCGACCCTGCCGCTTACCGGATACCTGTCCGCCTTTCTCCCTTCGGGAAGCGTGGCGCTTTCTCA
TAGCTCACGCTGTAGGTATCTCAGTTCGGTGTAGGTCGTTCGCTCCAAGCTGGGCTGTGTGCACGAACCC
CCCGTTCAGCCCGACCGCTGCGCCTTATCCGGTAACTATCGTCTTGAGTCCAACCCGGTAAGACACGACT
TATCGCCACTGGCAGCAGCCACTGGTAACAGGATTAGCAGAGCGAGGTATGTAGGCGGTGCTACAGAGTT
CTTGAAGTGGTGGCCTAACTACGGCTACACTAGAAGAACAGTATTTGGTATCTGCGCTCTGCTGAAGCCA
GTTACCTTCGGAAAAAGAGTTGGTAGCTCTTGATCCGGCAAACAAACCACCGCTGGTAGCGGTGGTTTTT
TTGTTTGCAAGCAGCAGATTACGCGCAGAAAAAAAGGATCTCAAGAAGATCCTTTGATCTTTTCTACGGG
GTCTGACGCTCTATTCAACAAAGCCGCCGTCCCGTCAAGTCAGCGTAAATGGGTAGGGGGCTTCAAATCG
TCCGCTCTGCCAGTGTTACAACCAATTAACAAATTCTGATTAGAAAAACTCATCGAGCATCAAATGAAAC
TGCAATTTATTCATATCAGGATTATCAATACCATATTTTTGAAAAAGCCGTTTCTGTAATGAAGGAGAAA
ACTCACCGAGGCAGTTCCATAGGATGGCAAGATCCTGGTATCGGTCTGCGATTCCGACTCGTCCAACATC
AATACAACCTATTAATTTCCCCTCGTCAAAAATAAGGTTATCAAGTGAGAAATCACCATGAGTGACGACT
GAATCCGGTGAGAATGGCAAAAGCTTATGCATTTCTTTCCAGACTTGTTCAACAGGCCAGCCATTACGCT
CGTCATCAAAATCACTCGCATCAACCAAACCGTTATTCATTCGTGATTGCGCCTGAGCGAGACGAAATAC
GCGATCGCTGTTAAAAGGACAATTACAAACAGGAATCGAATGCAACCGGCGCAGGAACACTGCCAGCGCA
TCAACAATATTTTCACCTGAATCAGGATATTCTTCTAATACCTGGAATGCTGTTTTCCCGGGGATCGCAG
TGGTGAGTAACCATGCATCATCAGGAGTACGGATAAAATGCTTGATGGTCGGAAGAGGCATAAATTCCGT
CAGCCAGTTTAGTCTGACCATCTCATCTGTAACATCATTGGCAACGCTACCTTTGCCATGTTTCAGAAAC
AACTCTGGCGCATCGGGCTTCCCATACAATCGATAGATTGTCGCACCTGATTGCCCGACATTATCGCGAG
CCCATTTATACCCATATAAATCAGCATCCATGTTGGAATTTAATCGCGGCCTCGAGCAAGACGTTTCCCG
TTGAATATGGCTCATAACACCCCTTGTATTACTGTTTATGTAAGCAGACAGTTTTATTGTTCATGATGAT
ATATTTTTATCTTGTGCAATGTAACATCAGAGATTTTGAGACACAACGTGGCTTTCCCCCGCCGCTCTAG
AACTAGTGGATCCAAATAAAACGAAAGGCTCAGTCGAAAGACTGGGCCTTTCGTTTTATCTGTTGTTTGT
CGCATTATACGAGACGTCCAGGTTGGGATACCTGA
